>Addgene plasmid #14600 | pEF myc Gal cycT2b (P#1719) | addgene partial sequence | sequence record 21189 | EF1a-F 5'-TCAAGCCTCAGACAGTGGTTC-3'
TCTTTCGGTGTCGTGAGGATTAGCTTGCTTACATTTGCTTCTGACACAACTGTGTTCACTAGCAACCTCA
AACAGACACCATGCCGCATCACCACCATCATCACGCCATGCCGGAGCAGAAGCTGATATCCGAGGAGGAC
CTGGCCATGGCCGGATCCATGAAGCTACTGTCTTCTATCGAACAAGCATGCGATATTTGCCGACTTAAAA
AGCTCAAGTGCTCCAAAGAAAAACCGAAGTGCGCCAAGTGTCTGAAGAACAACTGGGAGTGTCGCTACTC
TCCCAAAACCAAAAGGTCTCCGCTGACTAGGGCACATCTGACAGAAGTGGAATCAAGGCTAGAAAGACTG
GAACAGCTATTTCTACTGATTTTTCCTCGAGAAGACCTTGACATGATTTTGAAAATGGATTCTTTACAGG
ATATAAAAGCATTGTTAACAGGATTATTTGTACAAGATAATGTGAATAAAGATGCCGTCACAGATAGATT
GGCTTCAGTGGAGACTGATATGCCTCTAACATTGAGACAGCATAGAATAAGTGCGACATCATCATCGGAA
GAGAGTAGTAACAAAGGTCAAAGACAGTTGACTGTATCGCCGGAATTCGTCGACATGGCGTCGGGCCGTG
GAGCTTCTTCTCGCTGGTTCTTTACTCGGGAACAGCTGGAGAACACGCCGAGCCGCCGCTGCGGAGTGGA
GGCGGATAAAGAGCTCTCGTGCCGCCANCAGGCGNCAACCTCATCCAGGAATGGGACAGCGTCTCATGTC
TCTCAGCTTTGAAAACCTGCATGTTTNGCCGTTTTTNNCGGGTTTNTGCCCATCCTCCNAATTCACAAAA
NATTCNTTGCNNN
