[The description below was written by a language model from this plasmid's Addgene catalogue record.]
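Description:
pEF myc Gal cycT2b is a mammalian expression plasmid built on the pEF-BOS-myc-Gal backbone (about 5.5 kb without insert) that carries human cyclin T2 (CCNT2) as an insert of roughly 2.2 kb. The plasmid name indicates the T2b form of the cyclin, although the catalogue fields list the insert only as cycT2. The coding sequence was placed between SalI and XbaI sites, both of which are retained, so that it is fused downstream of two N-terminal elements supplied by the backbone: a myc epitope tag and a "Gal" moiety. In vectors of this type, Gal normally denotes the GAL4 DNA-binding domain, but the record does not spell this out. The promoter is not listed explicitly. The pEF-BOS backbone name and the recommended EF1a forward sequencing primer both point to expression from the human EF-1α promoter, a strong constitutive promoter active in many mammalian cell types. The plasmid is propagated in E. coli under ampicillin selection. Its copy number is recorded as unknown, and no mammalian selection marker is stated.

Cyclin T2 is a regulatory subunit of P-TEFb, the kinase complex that promotes transcriptional elongation, and the associated study concerns the transcriptional activity and substrate recognition of cyclin T2. A myc-Gal fusion suits tethering experiments, in which the cyclin is recruited artificially to a reporter promoter bearing the matching binding sites to test whether it can activate transcription. The myc tag allows the fusion protein to be detected or immunoprecipitated. No feature table accompanies this record, and the depositor refers users to the author's map for further cloning details.
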