Addgene plasmid #14600: pEF myc Gal cycT2b (P#1719)
Depositing lab: Matija Peterlin. Depositing organization: University of California, San Francisco (UCSF). Publication: Transcriptional activity and substrate recognition of cyclin T2 from P-TEFb. Kurosu T, Zhang F, Peterlin BM. Gene. 2004 Dec 8. 343(1):173-9. 10.1016/j.gene.2004.08.027 PubMed 15563843.
Backbone
  Vector backbone: pEF-BOS-myc-Gal
  Backbone size w/o insert (bp): 5500
  Vector type: Mammalian Expression
Growth in bacteria
  Bacterial resistance: Ampicillin, 100 μg/mL
  Growth temperature: 37°C
  Growth strain: DH5alpha
  Copy number: Unknown
Gene/Insert
  Gene/Insert name: cycT2 (alt names: hCycT2; cyclin T2; cyclinT2)
  Species: H. sapiens (human)
  Insert size (bp): 2193
  Entrez Gene: CCNT2 (a.k.a. CYCT2)
  Tag / fusion protein: myc (N terminal on backbone); Gal (N terminal on backbone)
  Cloning method: Restriction Enzyme; 5′ cloning site SalI (not destroyed); 3′ cloning site XbaI (not destroyed)
  Sequencing primers: 5′ EF1a forward primer
Terms and licenses: Academic/Nonprofit Terms; Industry Terms: Not Available to Industry
Depositor comments: See author's map for additional cloning information.
How to cite: pEF myc Gal cycT2b (P#1719) was a gift from Matija Peterlin (Addgene plasmid # 14600 ; http://n2t.net/addgene:14600 ; RRID:Addgene_14600)
